Addgene plasmid #201820: pOTTC1784 - pAAV SYN1 hChR2(H134R)-V5-ER-LBD (ChRERa)
Purpose: An adeno-associated viral vector expressing channelrhodopsin-2 fused to a V5 epitope and the ligand-binding domain of estrogen receptor (ChRERa) from a synapsin promoter, for use in PET imaging
Depositing lab: Christopher Richie. Depositing organization: National Institute on Drug Abuse (NIDA). Publication: Expression of the excitatory opsin ChRERalpha can be traced longitudinally in rat and nonhuman primate brains with PET imaging. Bonaventura J, Boehm MA, Jedema HP, Solis O, Pignatelli M, Song X, Lu H, Richie CT, Zhang S, Gomez JL, Lam S, Morales M, Gharbawie OA, Pomper MG, Stein EA, Bradberry CW, Michaelides M. Sci Transl Med. 2023 Jul 26;15(706):eadd1014. doi: 10.1126/scitranslmed.add1014. Epub 2023 Jul 26. PubMed 37494470.
Backbone
  Vector backbone: pOTTC1479
  Backbone manufacturer: NIDA GEVVC
  Vector type: AAV
Growth in bacteria
  Bacterial resistance: Ampicillin, 100 μg/mL
  Growth temperature: 30°C
  Growth strain: NEB Stable
  Copy number: Low Copy
Gene/Insert
  Gene/Insert name: hChR2(H134R)-V5-ER-LBD (ChRERa) (alt name: ChRERa)
  Species: H. sapiens (human); C. reinhardtii
  Insert size (bp): 2000
  Promoter: SYN1
  Cloning method: Ligation Independent Cloning
  Sequencing primers: 5′ unknown
Terms and licenses: Academic/Nonprofit Terms; Industry Terms: Not Available to Industry
Depositor comments: 3' Cloning Site: NheI (not destroyed), 5' Cloning Site: AscI (not destroyed).
How to cite: pOTTC1784 - pAAV SYN1 hChR2(H134R)-V5-ER-LBD (ChRERa) was a gift from Christopher Richie (Addgene plasmid # 201820 ; http://n2t.net/addgene:201820 ; RRID:Addgene_201820)
