[The description below was written by a language model from this plasmid's Addgene catalogue record and pLannotate feature annotations shown in this document.]
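Description:
pOTTC1784 - pAAV SYN1 hChR2(H134R)-V5-ER-LBD (ChRERa) is a 6.6 kb adeno-associated virus transfer plasmid built on the pOTTC1479 backbone and intended for packaging into recombinant AAV for neuronal gene delivery. In bacteria it replicates from a ColE1/pUC-type origin and is selected with ampicillin through the bla gene. An f1 phage origin is also present. The catalogue lists it as low copy and propagated in a recombination-deficient strain, consistent with the need to preserve the AAV2 inverted terminal repeats. The feature table annotates a full ITR downstream of the cassette but only short ITR fragments upstream, which may reflect the difficulty of sequencing or annotating these repeats rather than a true truncation.

Between the ITRs, the human synapsin I (SYN1) promoter restricts expression to neurons and drives a single fusion protein of about 2 kb. Its N-terminal part is the H134R mutant of Chlamydomonas reinhardtii channelrhodopsin-2, a blue light-gated cation channel used for optogenetic excitation. This is followed by a V5 epitope tag, which is named in the record but not picked up by the annotation and presumably lies in the gap between the two annotated coding regions. The C-terminal part is the ligand-binding domain of the human estrogen receptor. The annotation software labels this domain as ERT2, whereas the catalogue simply calls it ER-LBD, so the exact variant is not resolved by the record. A WPRE and a human growth hormone polyadenylation signal follow to enhance transcript stability and processing.

The estrogen receptor domain serves as a binding target for PET imaging, so opsin expression can be followed noninvasively and longitudinally in the brain. The associated work applied this in rats and nonhuman primates.
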