Features (pLannotate 1.2.2; 16 found; start..end, strand, type, name):
     12..39      +  repeat_region  AAV2 ITR (fragment): inverted terminal repeat of adeno-associated virus serotype 2 inverted
     68..95      +  repeat_region  AAV2 ITR (fragment): inverted terminal repeat of adeno-associated virus serotype 2 inverted
    175..622     +  promoter       hSyn promoter: human synapsin I promoter; confers neuron-specific expression (Kügler et al., 2003)
    660..1586    +  CDS            ChR2(H134R): H134R mutant of an N-terminal fragment of channelrhodopsin-2 from the alga Chlamydomonas reinhardtii (Nagel et al., 2005) blue light-activated cation channel
   1740..2675    +  CDS            ERT2: mutated ligand-binding domain of the human estrogen receptor (Feil et al., 1997)
   2705..2729    +  misc_feature   MCS (fragment): pBluescript multiple cloning site
   2729..3317    +  misc_feature   WPRE: woodchuck hepatitis virus posttranscriptional regulatory element
   3349..3825    +  polyA_signal   hGH poly(A) signal: human growth hormone polyadenylation signal
   3865..4005    +  repeat_region  AAV2 ITR: inverted terminal repeat of adeno-associated virus serotype 2 inverted
   4010..4061    -  misc_feature   bom (fragment): basis of mobility region from pBR322
   4080..4535    +  rep_origin     f1 ori (sequence partly withheld): f1 bacteriophage origin of replication; arrow indicates direction of (+) strand synthesis
   4536..4585    -  misc_feature   bom (fragment): basis of mobility region from pBR322
   4687..4722    -  CDS            rop (fragment): Rop protein, which maintains plasmids at low copy number; rop
   4817..4921    +  promoter       AmpR promoter: bla
   4922..5782    +  CDS            AmpR: β-lactamase; bla; confers resistance to ampicillin, carbenicillin, and related antibiotics
   5953..6541    +  rep_origin     ori: high-copy-number ColE1/pMB1/pBR322/pUC origin of replication
>Addgene plasmid #201820 | pOTTC1784 - pAAV SYN1 hChR2(H134R)-V5-ER-LBD (ChRERa) | addgene full sequence | sequence record 399615 | Addgene NGS Result
CCTGCAGGCAGCTGCGCGCTCGCTCGCTCACTGAGGCCGCCCGGGCGTCGGGCGACCTTTGGTCGCCCGG
CCTCAGTGAGCGAGCGAGCGCGCAGAGAGGGAGTGGCCAACTCCATCACTAGGGGTTCCTGCGGCCGCAC
GCGTGTGTCTAGACTGCAGAGGGCCCTGCGTATGAGTGCAAGTGGGTTTTAGGACCAGGATGAGGCGGGG
TGGGGGTGCCTACCTGACGACCGACCCCGACCCACTGGACAAGCACCCAACCCCCATTCCCCAAATTGCG
CATCCCCTATCAGAGAGGGGGAGGGGAAACAGGATGCGGCGAGGCGCGTGCGCACTGCCAGCTTCAGCAC
CGCGGACAGTGCCTTCGCCCCCGCCTGGCGGCGCGCGCCACCGCCGCCTCAGCACTGAAGGCGCGCTGAC
GTCACTCGCCGGTCCCCCGCAAACTCCCCTTCCCGGCCACCTTGGTCGCGTCCGCGCCGCCGCCGGCCCA
GCCGGACCGCACCACGCGAGGCGCGAGATAGGGGGGCACGGGCGCGACCATCTGCGCTGCGGCGCCGGCG
ACTCAGCGCTGCCTCAGTCTGCGGTGGGCAGCGGAGGAGTCGTGTCGTGCCTGAGAGCGCAGTCGAGAAG
GTACCGGATCCGAAGTTATCGCTAGCACCATGGACTATGGCGGCGCTTTGTCTGCCGTCGGACGCGAACT
TTTGTTCGTTACTAATCCTGTGGTGGTGAACGGGTCCGTCCTGGTCCCTGAGGATCAATGTTACTGTGCC
GGATGGATTGAATCTCGCGGCACGAACGGCGCTCAGACCGCGTCAAATGTCCTGCAGTGGCTTGCAGCAG
GATTCAGCATTTTGCTGCTGATGTTCTATGCCTACCAAACCTGGAAATCTACATGCGGCTGGGAGGAGAT
CTATGTGTGCGCCATTGAAATGGTTAAGGTGATTCTCGAGTTCTTTTTTGAGTTTAAGAATCCCTCTATG
CTCTACCTTGCCACAGGACACCGGGTGCAGTGGCTGCGCTATGCAGAGTGGCTGCTCACTTGTCCTGTCA
TCCTTATCCGCCTGAGCAACCTCACCGGCCTGAGCAACGACTACAGCAGGAGAACCATGGGACTCCTTGT
CTCAGACATCGGGACTATCGTGTGGGGGGCTACCAGCGCCATGGCAACCGGCTATGTTAAAGTCATCTTC
TTTTGTCTTGGATTGTGCTATGGCGCGAACACATTTTTTCACGCCGCCAAAGCATATATCGAGGGTTATC
ATACTGTGCCAAAGGGTCGGTGCCGCCAGGTCGTGACCGGCATGGCATGGCTGTTTTTCGTGAGCTGGGG
TATGTTCCCAATTCTCTTCATTTTGGGGCCCGAAGGTTTTGGCGTCCTGAGCGTCTATGGCTCCACCGTA
GGTCACACGATTATTGATCTGATGAGTAAAAATTGTTGGGGGTTGTTGGGACACTACCTGCGCGTCCTGA
TCCACGAGCACATATTGATTCACGGAGATATCCGCAAAACCACCAAACTGAACATCGGCGGAACGGAGAT
CGAGGTCGAGACTCTCGTCGAAGACGAAGCCGAGGCCGGAGCCGTGCCAGCGGCCGCCACCGGTGGATCT
ATGGAAGCTTACTGTCATATTAAGGGGTTCGATGCCGTGAATGGAAAGCCAATACCCAATCCTCTGCTGG
GCTTGGACTCAACTAGAACCGGCGGCGGTTGTCCATGGGCCACTGGTTCAGGTTCATCTGCTGGAGACAT
GAGAGCTGCCAACCTTTGGCCAAGCCCGCTCATGATCAAACGCTCTAAGAAGAACAGCCTGGCCTTGTCC
CTGACGGCCGACCAGATGGTCAGTGCCTTGTTGGATGCTGAGCCCCCCATACTCTATTCCGAGTATGATC
CTACCAGACCCTTCAGTGAAGCCTCCATGATGGGCTTACTGACCAACCTGGCAGACAGGGAGCTGGTTCA
CATGATCAACTGGGCGAAGAGGGTGCCAGGCTTTGTGGATTTGACCCTCCATGATCAGGTCCACCTTCTG
GAATGTGCCTGGCTAGAGATCCTGATGATTGGCCTCGTCTGGCGCTCCATGGAGCACCCAGGGAAGCTAC
TGTTTGCTCCTAACTTGCTCTTGGACAGGAACCAGGGAAAATGTGTAGAGGGCATGGTGGAGATCTTCGA
CATGCTGCTGGCTACATCATCTCGGTTCCGCATGATGAATCTGCAGGGAGAGGAGTTTGTGTGCCTCAAA
TCTATTATTTTGCTTAATTCTGGAGTGTACACATTTCTGTCCAGCACCCTGAAGTCTCTGGAAGAGAAGG
ACCATATCCACCGAGTCCTGGACAAGATCACAGACACTTTGATCCACCTGATGGCCAAGGCAGGCCTGAC
CCTGCAGCAGCAGCACCAGCGGCTGGCCCAGCTCCTCCTCATCCTCTCCCACATCAGGCACATGAGTAAC
AAAGGCATGGAGCATCTGTACAGCATGAAGTGCAAGAACGTGGTGCCCCTCTATGACCTGCTGCTGGAGA
TGCTGGACGCCCACCGCCTACATGCGCCCACTAGCCGTGGAGGGGCATCCGTGGAGGAGACGGACCAAAG
CCACTTGGCCACTGCGGGCTCTACTTCATCGCATTCCTTGCAAAAGTATTACATCACGGGGGAGGCAGAG
GGTTTCCCTGCCACAGTCTAGGCAGGTGGGCGCGCCATAACTTCGAATTCGATATCAAGCTTATCGATAA
TCAACCTCTGGATTACAAAATTTGTGAAAGATTGACTGGTATTCTTAACTATGTTGCTCCTTTTACGCTA
TGTGGATACGCTGCTTTAATGCCTTTGTATCATGCTATTGCTTCCCGTATGGCTTTCATTTTCTCCTCCT
TGTATAAATCCTGGTTGCTGTCTCTTTATGAGGAGTTGTGGCCCGTTGTCAGGCAACGTGGCGTGGTGTG
CACTGTGTTTGCTGACGCAACCCCCACTGGTTGGGGCATTGCCACCACCTGTCAGCTCCTTTCCGGGACT
TTCGCTTTCCCCCTCCCTATTGCCACGGCGGAACTCATCGCCGCCTGCCTTGCCCGCTGCTGGACAGGGG
CTCGGCTGTTGGGCACTGACAATTCCGTGGTGTTGTCGGGGAAATCATCGTCCTTTCCTTGGCTGCTCGC
CTATGTTGCCACCTGGATTCTGCGCGGGACGTCCTTCTGCTACGTCCCTTCGGCCCTCAATCCAGCGGAC
CTTCCTTCCCGCGGCCTGCTGCCGGCTCTGCGGCCTCTTCCGCGTCTTCGCCTTCGCCCTCAGACGAGTC
GGATCTCCCTTTGGGCCGCCTCCCCGCATCGATACCGAGCGCTGCTCGAGAGATCTACGGGTGGCATCCC
TGTGACCCCTCCCCAGTGCCTCTCCTGGCCCTGGAAGTTGCCACTCCAGTGCCCACCAGCCTTGTCCTAA
TAAAATTAAGTTGCATCATTTTGTCTGACTAGGTGTCCTTCTATAATATTATGGGGTGGAGGGGGGTGGT
ATGGAGCAAGGGGCAAGTTGGGAAGACAACCTGTAGGGCCTGCGGGGTCTATTGGGAACCAAGCTGGAGT
GCAGTGGCACAATCTTGGCTCACTGCAATCTCCGCCTCCTGGGTTCAAGCGATTCTCCTGCCTCAGCCTC
CCGAGTTGTTGGGATTCCAGGCATGCATGACCAGGCTCAGCTAATTTTTGTTTTTTTGGTAGAGACGGGG
TTTCACCATATTGGCCAGGCTGGTCTCCAACTCCTAATCTCAGGTGATCTACCCACCTTGGCCTCCCAAA
TTGCTGGGATTACAGGCGTGAACCACTGCTCCCTTCCCTGTCCTTCTGATTTTGTAGGTAACCACGTGCG
GACCGAGCGGCCGCAGGAACCCCTAGTGATGGAGTTGGCCACTCCCTCTCTGCGCGCTCGCTCGCTCACT
GAGGCCGGGCGACCAAAGGTCGCCCGACGCCCGGGCTTTGCCCGGGCGGCCTCAGTGAGCGAGCGAGCGC
GCAGCTGCCTGCAGGGGCGCCTGATGCGGTATTTTCTCCTTACGCATCTGTGCGGTATTTCACACCGCAT
A
[95 nt withheld, positions 4062-4156]
T
[46 nt withheld, positions 4158-4203]
C
[141 nt withheld, positions 4205-4345]
CCTTTGACGTTGGAGTCCACGTTCTTT
[37 nt withheld, positions 4373-4409]
ACTCTATCTCGGGCTATTCTTTTGATTTATAAGGGATTTTGCCGATTTCGGTCTATTGGTTAAAAAATGA
GCTGATTTAACAAAAATTTAACGCGAATTTTAACAAAATATTAACGTTTACAATTTTATGGTGCACTCTC
AGTACAATCTGCTCTGATGCCGCATAGTTAAGCCAGCCCCGACACCCGCCAACACCCGCTGACGCGCCCT
GACGGGCTTGTCTGCTCCCGGCATCCGCTTACAGACAAGCTGTGACCGTCTCCGGGAGCTGCATGTGTCA
GAGGTTTTCACCGTCATCACCGAAACGCGCGAGACGAAAGGGCCTCGTGATACGCCTATTTTTATAGGTT
AATGTCATGATAATAATGGTTTCTTAGACGTCAGGTGGCACTTTTCGGGGAAATGTGCGCGGAACCCCTA
TTTGTTTATTTTTCTAAATACATTCAAATATGTATCCGCTCATGAGACAATAACCCTGATAAATGCTTCA
ATAATATTGAAAAAGGAAGAGTATGAGTATTCAACATTTCCGTGTCGCCCTTATTCCCTTTTTTGCGGCA
TTTTGCCTTCCTGTTTTTGCTCACCCAGAAACGCTGGTGAAAGTAAAAGATGCTGAAGATCAGTTGGGTG
CACGAGTGGGTTACATCGAACTGGATCTCAACAGCGGTAAGATCCTTGAGAGTTTTCGCCCCGAAGAACG
TTTTCCAATGATGAGCACTTTTAAAGTTCTGCTATGTGGCGCGGTATTATCCCGTATTGACGCCGGGCAA
GAGCAACTCGGTCGCCGCATACACTATTCTCAGAATGACTTGGTTGAGTACTCACCAGTCACAGAAAAGC
ATCTTACGGATGGCATGACAGTAAGAGAATTATGCAGTGCTGCCATAACCATGAGTGATAACACTGCGGC
CAACTTACTTCTGACAACGATCGGAGGACCGAAGGAGCTAACCGCTTTTTTGCACAACATGGGGGATCAT
GTAACTCGCCTTGATCGTTGGGAACCGGAGCTGAATGAAGCCATACCAAACGACGAGCGTGACACCACGA
TGCCTGTAGCAATGGCAACAACGTTGCGCAAACTATTAACTGGCGAACTACTTACTCTAGCTTCCCGGCA
ACAATTAATAGACTGGATGGAGGCGGATAAAGTTGCAGGACCACTTCTGCGCTCGGCCCTTCCGGCTGGC
TGGTTTATTGCTGATAAATCTGGAGCCGGTGAGCGTGGGTCTCGCGGTATCATTGCAGCACTGGGGCCAG
ATGGTAAGCCCTCCCGTATCGTAGTTATCTACACGACGGGGAGTCAGGCAACTATGGATGAACGAAATAG
ACAGATCGCTGAGATAGGTGCCTCACTGATTAAGCATTGGTAACTGTCAGACCAAGTTTACTCATATATA
CTTTAGATTGATTTAAAACTTCATTTTTAATTTAAAAGGATCTAGGTGAAGATCCTTTTTGATAATCTCA
TGACCAAAATCCCTTAACGTGAGTTTTCGTTCCACTGAGCGTCAGACCCCGTAGAAAAGATCAAAGGATC
TTCTTGAGATCCTTTTTTTCTGCGCGTAATCTGCTGCTTGCAAACAAAAAAACCACCGCTACCAGCGGTG
GTTTGTTTGCCGGATCAAGAGCTACCAACTCTTTTTCCGAAGGTAACTGGCTTCAGCAGAGCGCAGATAC
CAAATACTGTTCTTCTAGTGTAGCCGTAGTTAGGCCACCACTTCAAGAACTCTGTAGCACCGCCTACATA
CCTCGCTCTGCTAATCCTGTTACCAGTGGCTGCTGCCAGTGGCGATAAGTCGTGTCTTACCGGGTTGGAC
TCAAGACGATAGTTACCGGATAAGGCGCAGCGGTCGGGCTGAACGGGGGGTTCGTGCACACAGCCCAGCT
TGGAGCGAACGACCTACACCGAACTGAGATACCTACAGCGTGAGCTATGAGAAAGCGCCACGCTTCCCGA
AGGGAGAAAGGCGGACAGGTATCCGGTAAGCGGCAGGGTCGGAACAGGAGAGCGCACGAGGGAGCTTCCA
GGGGGAAACGCCTGGTATCTTTATAGTCCTGTCGGGTTTCGCCACCTCTGACTTGAGCGTCGATTTTTGT
GATGCTCGTCAGGGGGGCGGAGCCTATGGAAAAACGCCAGCAACGCGGCCTTTTTACGGTTCCTGGCCTT
TTGCTGGCCTTTTGCTCACATGT
